>Addgene plasmid #134347 | pYPQ131C-RZ-Lb | addgene full sequence | sequence record 272943 | Addgene NGS Result
TTCATTAATGCAGCTGGCACGACAGGTTTCCCGACTGGAAAGCGGGCAGTGAGCGCAACGCAATTAATAC
GCGTACCGCTAGCCAGGAAGAGTTTGTAGAAACGCAAAAAGGCCATCCGTCAGGATGGCCTTCTGCTTAG
TTTGATGCCTGGCAGTTTATGGCGGGCGTCCTGCCCGCCACCCTCCGGGCCGTTGCTTCACAACGTTCAA
ATCCGCTCCCGGCGGATTTGTCCTACTCAGGAGAGCGTTCACCGACAAACAACAGATAAAACGAAAGGCC
CAGTCTTCCGACTGAGCCTTTCGTTTTATTTGATGCCTGGCAGTTCCCTACTCTCGCGTTCTGCATTAAT
GAATCGGCCAACGCGCGGGGAGAGGCGGTTTGCGTATTGGGCGCTCTTCCGCTTCCTCGCTCACTGACTC
GCTGCGCTCGGTCGTTCGGCTGCGGCGAGCGGTATCAGCTCACTCAAAGGCGGTAATACGGTTATCCACA
GAATCAGGGGATAACGCAGGAAAGAACATGAATTAATTCTCATGTTTGACAGCTTATCATCGATTAGCTT
TAATGCGGTAGTTTATCACAGTTAAATTGCTAACGCAGTCAGGCACCGTGTATGAAATCTAACAATGCGC
TCATCGTCATCCTCGGCACCGTCACCCTGGATGCTGTAGGCATAGGCTTGGTTATGCCGGTACTGCCGGG
CCTCTTGCGGGATATCGTCCATTCCGACAGCATCGCCAGTCACTATGGCGTGCTGCTAGCGCTATATGCG
TTGATGCAATTTCTATGCGCACCCGTTCTCGGAGCACTGTCCGACCGCTTTGGCCGCCGCCCAGTCCTGC
TCGCTTCGCTACTTGGAGCCACTATCGACTACGCGATCATGGCGACCACACCCGTCCTGTGGATTCTCTA
CGCCGGACGCATCGTGGCCGGCATCACCGGCGCCACAGGTGCGGTTGCTGGCGCCTATATCGCCGACATC
ACCGATGGGGAAGATCGGGCTCGCCACTTCGGGCTCATGAGCGCTTGTTTCGGCGTGGGTATGGTGGCAG
GCCCCGTGGCCGGGGGACTGTTGGGCGCCATCTCCTTACATGCACCATTCCTTGCGGCGGCGGTGCTCAA
CGGCCTCAACCTACTACTGGGCTGCTTCCTAATGCAGGAGTCGCATAAGGGAGAGCGCCGACCCATGCCC
TTGAGAGCCTTCAACCCAGTCAGCTCCTTCCGGTGGGCGCGGGGCATGACTATCGTCGCCGCACTTATGA
CTGTCTTCTTTATCATGCAACTCGTAGGACAGGTGCCGGCAGCGCTCTGGGTCATTTTCGGCGAGGACCG
CTTTCGCTGGAGCGCGACGATGATCGGCCTGTCGCTTGCGGTATTCGGAATCTTGCACGCCCTCGCTCAA
GCCTTCGTCACTGGTCCCGCCACCAAACGTTTCGGCGAGAAGCAGGCCATTATCGCCGGCATGGCGGCCG
ACGCGCTGGGCTACGTCTTGCTGGCGTTCGCGACGCGAGGCTGGATGGCCTTCCCCATTATGATTCTTCT
CGCTTCCGGCGGCATCGGGATGCCCGCGTTGCAGGCCATGCTGTCCAGGCAGGTAGATGACGACCATCAG
GGACAGCTTCAAGGATCGCTCGCGGCTCTTACCAGCCTAACTTCGATCATTGGACCGCTGATCGTCACGG
CGATTTATGCCGCCTCGGCGAGCACATGGAACGGGTTGGCATGGATTGTAGGCGCCGCCCTATACCTTGT
CTGCCTCCCCGCGTTGCGTCGCGGTGCATGGAGCCGGGCCACCTCGACCTGAATGGAAGCCGGCGGCACC
TCGCTAACGGATTCACCACTCCAAGAATTGGAGCCAATCAATTCTTGCGGAGAACTGTGAATGCGCAAAC
CAACCCTTGATCGGGGAAGAACAGTATGTCGAGCTATTTTTTGACTTACTGGGGATCAAGCCTGATTGGG
AGAAAATAAAATATCCCCTATAGTGAGTCGTATTACATGGTCATAGCTGTTTCCTGGCAGCTCTGGCCCG
TGTCTCAAAATCTCTGATGTTACATTGCACAAGATAAAAATATATCATCATGCCTCCTCTAGAGGTCTCG
CTATGGTACCGAGCTCGGATCCACTAGTAACGGCCGCCAGTGTGCTGGAATTGCCCTTGGATCATGAACC
AACGGCCTGGCTGTATTTGGTGGTTGTGTAGGGAGATGGGGAGAAGAAAAGCCCGATTCTCTTCGCTGTG
ATGGGCTGGATGCATGCGGGGGAGCGGGAGGCCCAAGTACGTGCACGGTGAGCGGCCCACAGGGCGAGTG
TGAGCGCGAGAGGCGGGAGGAACAGTTTAGTACCACATTGCCCAGCTAACTCGAACGCGACCAACTTATA
AACCCGCGCGCTGTCGCTTGTGTGAAATTACTGATGAGTCCGTGAGGACGAAACGAGTAAGCTCGTCTAA
TTTCTACTAAGTGTAGATGAGACGGAGCTCAGTCTGACCGCGGCGTCTCTGGCCGGCATGGTCCCAGCCT
CCTCGCTGGCGCCGGCTGGGCAACATGCTTCGGCATGGCGAATGGGACCATGGGTGGCTCGAGGGTCTCC
CATGGGAGACCCTCGAGCCACCCATGACCAAAATCCCTTAACGTGAGTTACGCGTCGTTCCACTGAGCGT
CAGACCCCGTAGAAAAGATCAAAGGATCTTCTTGAGATCCTTTTTTTCTGCGCGTAATCTGCTGCTTGCA
AACAAAAAAACCACCGCTACCAGCGGTGGTTTGTTTGCCGGATCAAGAGCTACCAACTCTTTTTCCGAAG
GTAACTGGCTTCAGCAGAGCGCAGATACCAAATACTGTTCTTCTAGTGTAGCCGTAGTTAGGCCACCACT
TCAAGAACTCTGTAGCACCGCCTACATACCTCGCTCTGCTAATCCTGTTACCAGTGGCTGCTGCCAGTGG
CGATAAGTCGTGTCTTACCGGGTTGGACTCAAGACGATAGTTACCGGATAAGGCGCAGCGGTCGGGCTGA
ACGGGGGGTTCGTGCACACAGCCCAGCTTGGAGCGAACGACCTACACCGAACTGAGATACCTACAGCGTG
AGCTATGAGAAAGCGCCACGCTTCCCGAAGGGAGAAAGGCGGACAGGTATCCGGTAAGCGGCAGGGTCGG
AACAGGAGAGCGCACGAGGGAGCTTCCAGGGGGAAACGCCTGGTATCTTTATAGTCCTGTCGGGTTTCGC
CACCTCTGACTTGAGCGTCGATTTTTGTGATGCTCGTCAGGGGGGCGGAGCCTATGGAAAAACGCCAGCA
ACGCGGCCTTTTTACGGTTCCTGGCCTTTTGCTGGCCTTTTGCTCACATGTTCTTTCCTGCGTTATCCCC
TGATTCTGTGGATAACCGTATTACCGCCTTTGAGTGAGCTGATACCGCTCGCCGCAGCCGAACGACCGAG
CGCAGCGAGTCAGTGAGCGAGGAAGCGGAAGAGCGCCCAATACGCAAACCGCCTCTCCCCGCGCGTTGGC
CGA
Features (pLannotate 1.2.2; 11 found; start..end, strand, type, name):
    107..134     -  terminator     rrnB T2 terminator: transcription terminator T2 from the E. coli rrnB gene
    266..309     +  terminator     rrnB T1 terminator: Escherichia coli rrnB; transcription terminator T1 from the E. coli rrnB gene
    341..394     -  CDS            lacI (fragment): lac repressor; lacI; The lac repressor binds to the lac operator to inhibit transcription in E. coli. This inhibition can be relieved by adding lactose or isopropyl-β-D-thiogalactopyranoside (IPTG).
    396..520     -  rep_origin     RSF ori (fragment): Plasmids containing the RSF 1030 origin of replication can be propagated in E. coli cells that contain additional plasmids with compatible origins.
    536..564     +  promoter       tet promoter: E. coli promoter for tetracycline efflux protein gene
    612..1802    +  CDS            TcR: tetracycline efflux protein; tet; confers resistance to tetracycline
   1900..1974    +  CDS            KanR (fragment): aminoglycoside phosphotransferase; aphA-3; confers resistance to kanamycin
   1977..1995    -  promoter       T7 promoter: promoter for bacteriophage T7 RNA polymerase
   2411..2434    +  misc_RNA       sTRSV HHRz (fragment): hammerhead ribozyme from the tobacco ringspot virus satellite RNA (Khvorova et al., 2003)
   2692..3280    +  rep_origin     ori: high-copy-number ColE1/pMB1/pBR322/pUC origin of replication
   3463..52      +  CDS            lacI (fragment) (across the origin): lac repressor; lacI; The lac repressor binds to the lac operator to inhibit transcription in E. coli. This inhibition can be relieved by adding lactose or isopropyl-β-D-thiogalactopyranoside (IPTG).
