[The description below was written by a language model from this plasmid's Addgene catalogue record and pLannotate feature annotations shown in this document.]
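Description:
pYPQ131C-RZ-Lb is a small (about 3.5 kb) Golden Gate entry vector built on the pYPQ131C backbone and used in plant CRISPR work. It is supplied as an empty backbone into which the first LbCas12a crRNA of a multi-guide assembly is cloned, placing it under the rice OsU6 promoter, an RNA polymerase III promoter suited to small RNA expression in rice and other monocots. In E. coli the plasmid replicates from a high-copy ColE1/pUC-type origin and is selected with tetracycline through a tetracycline efflux gene (TcR) driven by its native tet promoter.

The automated feature table annotates the bacterial backbone well but does not pick up the OsU6 promoter or the LbCas12a direct repeat scaffold, so their positions and the identity of the Golden Gate cloning sites are not stated in the record. It does detect a partial match to a hammerhead ribozyme (from the tobacco ringspot virus satellite RNA) in the otherwise unannotated region upstream of the origin, consistent with the "RZ" in the name. Ribozyme flanking is commonly used to trim a crRNA transcript to defined ends, although the record does not describe the full arrangement. Other annotations are rrnB T1 and T2 terminators, a T7 promoter, and short fragments of lacI, KanR and the RSF origin. These fragments appear to be remnants of earlier vector construction rather than functional elements.

The associated study used CRISPR-Cas12a for biallelic gene targeting in rice. This vector provides the first crRNA expression unit, presumably for later assembly with other modules of the system.
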