Addgene plasmid #134347: pYPQ131C-RZ-Lb
Purpose: (Empty Backbone) Golden Gate entry vector; empty vector to clone the 1st LbCas12a crRNA under OsU6 promoter
Depositing lab: Yiping Qi. Depositing organization: University of Maryland, College Park. Publication: CRISPR-Cas12a enables efficient biallelic gene targeting in rice. Li S, Zhang Y, Xia L, Qi Y. Plant Biotechnol J. 2019 Nov 15. doi: 10.1111/pbi.13295. PubMed 31730252.
Backbone
  Vector backbone: pYPQ131C
  Vector type: CRISPR
Growth in bacteria
  Bacterial resistance: Tetracycline, 10 μg/mL
  Growth temperature: 37°C
  Growth strain: DH5alpha
  Copy number: High Copy
Terms and licenses: Academic/Nonprofit Terms; Industry Terms: Not Available to Industry
How to cite: pYPQ131C-RZ-Lb was a gift from Yiping Qi (Addgene plasmid # 134347 ; http://n2t.net/addgene:134347 ; RRID:Addgene_134347)
